Addgene plasmid #120433: EF1a_CRX_P2A_Hygro_Barcode
Purpose: Barcoded lentiviral vector to express CRX in mammalian cells under control of EF1a promoter. Barcoded for transcript detection in single cell RNA-seq.
Depositing lab: Prashant Mali. Depositing organization: University of California, San Diego (UCSD). Publication: Mapping Cellular Reprogramming via Pooled Overexpression Screens with Paired Fitness and Single-Cell RNA-Sequencing Readout. Parekh U, Wu Y, Zhao D, Worlikar A, Shah N, Zhang K, Mali P. Cell Syst. 2018 Nov 12. pii: S2405-4712(18)30433-2. doi: 10.1016/j.cels.2018.10.008. PubMed 30448000.
Backbone
  Vector backbone: Unknown
  Backbone size w/o insert (bp): 9514
  Vector type: Lentiviral
  Selectable markers: Hygromycin
Growth in bacteria
  Bacterial resistance: Ampicillin, 100 μg/mL
  Growth temperature: 37°C
  Growth strain: Stbl3
  Copy number: High Copy
Gene/Insert
  Gene/Insert name: CRX
  Species: H. sapiens (human)
  Insert size (bp): 897
  Entrez Gene: CRX (a.k.a. CORD2, CRD, LCA7, OTX3)
  Promoter: EF1a
  Cloning method: Gibson Cloning
  Sequencing primers: 5′ 5'-ttctcaagcctcagacagtgg-3'
Terms and licenses: Academic/Nonprofit Terms; Industry Terms: Not Available to Industry
Depositor comments: 5' cloning site: BamHI (not destroyed), 3' cloning site: BamHI (not destroyed).
How to cite: EF1a_CRX_P2A_Hygro_Barcode was a gift from Prashant Mali (Addgene plasmid # 120433 ; http://n2t.net/addgene:120433 ; RRID:Addgene_120433)
