[The description below was written by a language model from this plasmid's Addgene catalogue record and pLannotate feature annotations shown in this document.]
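Description:
EF1a_CRX_P2A_Hygro_Barcode is a lentiviral transfer plasmid of about 10.4 kb for constitutive expression of human CRX in mammalian cells; the parental backbone is recorded as unknown. In bacteria it is maintained through a high-copy ColE1/pUC-type origin and selected with ampicillin via the β-lactamase gene, and an f1 origin is also present. The viral portion has a third-generation-style layout. A CMV enhancer/promoter replaces the U3 of the truncated HIV-1 5' LTR to drive genomic RNA synthesis in packaging cells. This is followed by the Ψ packaging signal with a gag fragment, the Rev response element for nuclear export, and the cPPT/CTS. Downstream, a truncated 3' LTR with an adjacent loxP site is followed by a bGH polyadenylation signal. Outside the LTRs sits an SV40/EM7-driven bleomycin/Zeocin resistance cassette, which would not be transferred with the provirus.

The payload is an EF-1α promoter driving the 897 bp CRX open reading frame, inserted by Gibson assembly. CRX is a homeodomain transcription factor that activates photoreceptor-specific genes such as the opsins. The hygromycin phosphotransferase gene (hph) lies downstream of CRX. The construct name indicates the two are joined by a P2A peptide, although that element is not annotated in the feature table. This arrangement would yield CRX and the hygromycin marker as separate proteins from one transcript, allowing selection of transduced cells. The record also describes a barcode that allows the transcript to be detected in single-cell RNA-seq; its position is not annotated. The associated work used the vector in pooled transcription factor overexpression screens with paired fitness and single-cell RNA-seq readouts, aimed at mapping cellular reprogramming.
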