Features (pLannotate 1.2.2; 33 found; start..end, strand, type, name):
     30..82      -  misc_feature   bom (fragment): basis of mobility region from pBR322
    237..616     +  enhancer       CMV enhancer: human cytomegalovirus immediate early enhancer
    617..816     +  promoter       CMV promoter: human cytomegalovirus (CMV) immediate early promoter
    834..1014    +  LTR            5' LTR (truncated): truncated 5' long terminal repeat (LTR) from HIV-1
   1061..1186    +  misc_feature   HIV-1 Ψ: packaging signal of human immunodeficiency virus type 1
   1170..1533    +  CDS            HIV-1 gag (fragment): gag protein from human immunodeficiency virus 1; gag
   1679..1912    +  misc_feature   RRE: The Rev response element (RRE) of HIV-1 allows for Rev-dependent mRNA export from the nucleus to the cytoplasm.
   2289..2389    +  CDS            Rev (fragment): human immunodeficiency virus 1 (HIV-1) Rev protein; rev; enhances nuclear export of unspliced and incompletely spliced viral mRNAs
   2439..2556    +  misc_feature   cPPT/CTS: central polypurine tract and central termination sequence of HIV-1
   2619..2685    +  CDS            small t antigen (fragment): SV40 (simian virus 40) small t antigen
   2692..3870    +  promoter       EF-1α promoter: strong constitutive promoter for human elongation factor EF-1α
   3887..3905    +  promoter       T7 promoter: promoter for bacteriophage T7 RNA polymerase
   3925..3961    -  misc_feature   MCS (fragment): pBluescript multiple cloning site
   3969..4865    +  CDS            CRX (sequence withheld): CRX_HUMAN - Also known as CORD2. Experimental evidence at protein level: Swiss-Prot protein existence level 1. Transcription factor that binds and transactivates the sequence 5'-TAATC[CA]-3' which is found upstream of several photoreceptor-specific genes, including the opsin genes. Acts synergistically with other transcription factors, such as NRL, RORB and RAX, to regulate photoreceptor cell-specific gene transcription. Essential for the maintenance of mammalian photoreceptors. From Homo sapiens (Human).
   4932..5954    +  CDS            hph: KHYB_ECOLX - Experimental evidence at protein level: Swiss-Prot protein existence level 1. The aminoglycoside phosphotransferases achieve inactivation of their antibiotic substrates by phosphorylation. Only phosphorylates hygromycin and closely related compounds such as demethyl analogs and destomycin. From Escherichia coli.
   6038..6151    +  CDS            nef (fragment): NEF_HV1LA - Experimental evidence at protein level: Swiss-Prot protein existence level 1. Extracellular Nef protein targets CD4(+) T-lymphocytes for apoptosis by interacting with CXCR4 surface receptors. From Human immunodeficiency virus type 1 group M subtype B (isolate Lai) (HIV-1).
   6149..6182    +  protein_bind   loxP: Cre-mediated recombination occurs in the 8-bp core sequence (GCATACAT). Cre recombinase
   6207..6387    +  LTR            5' LTR (truncated): truncated 5' long terminal repeat (LTR) from HIV-1
   6419..6643    +  polyA_signal   bGH poly(A) signal: bovine growth hormone polyadenylation signal
   6647..6668    +  promoter       SV40 promoter (fragment): SV40 enhancer and early promoter
   6689..7117    +  rep_origin     f1 ori (sequence partly withheld): f1 bacteriophage origin of replication; arrow indicates direction of (+) strand synthesis
   7131..7460    +  promoter       SV40 promoter: SV40 enhancer and early promoter
   7508..7555    +  promoter       EM7 promoter: synthetic bacterial promoter&nbsp
   7574..7948    +  CDS            BleoR: antibiotic-binding protein; Sh ble from Streptoalloteichus hindustanus; confers resistance to bleomycin, phleomycin, and Zeocin™
   7958..8083    +  CDS            ble (fragment): BLE_KLEPN - Experimental evidence at protein level: Swiss-Prot protein existence level 1. Binding protein with a strong affinity to the bleomycin family of antibiotics. Binds to CL990; an antimitotic-antibiotic compound. From Klebsiella pneumoniae.
   8078..8199    +  polyA_signal   SV40 poly(A) signal: SV40 polyadenylation signal
   8272..8288    -  protein_bind   lac operator: The lac repressor binds to the lac operator to inhibit transcription in E. coli. This inhibition can be relieved by adding lactose or isopropyl-β-D-thiogalactopyranoside (IPTG). lac repressor encoded by lacI
   8296..8326    -  promoter       lac promoter: promoter for the E. coli lac operon
   8341..8362    -  protein_bind   CAP binding site: CAP binding activates transcription in the presence of cAMP. E. coli catabolite activator protein
   8375..8467    -  CDS            lacI (fragment): lac repressor; lacI; The lac repressor binds to the lac operator to inhibit transcription in E. coli. This inhibition can be relieved by adding lactose or isopropyl-β-D-thiogalactopyranoside (IPTG).
   8650..9238    -  rep_origin     ori: high-copy-number ColE1/pMB1/pBR322/pUC origin of replication
   9409..10269   -  CDS            AmpR: β-lactamase; bla; confers resistance to ampicillin, carbenicillin, and related antibiotics
  10270..10374   -  promoter       AmpR promoter: bla
>Addgene plasmid #120433 | EF1a_CRX_P2A_Hygro_Barcode | addgene full sequence | sequence record 234506 | Addgene NGS Result
TCGACGGATCGGGAGATCTCCCGATCCCCTATGGTGCACTCTCAGTACAATCTGCTCTGATGCCGCATAG
TTAAGCCAGTATCTGCTCCCTGCTTGTGTGTTGGAGGTCGCTGAGTAGTGCGCGAGCAAAATTTAAGCTA
CAACAAGGCAAGGCTTGACCGACAATTGCATGAAGAATCTGCTTAGGGTTAGGCGTTTTGCGCTGCTTCG
CGATGTACGGGCCAGATATACGCGTTGACATTGATTATTGACTAGTTATTAATAGTAATCAATTACGGGG
TCATTAGTTCATAGCCCATATATGGAGTTCCGCGTTACATAACTTACGGTAAATGGCCCGCCTGGCTGAC
CGCCCAACGACCCCCGCCCATTGACGTCAATAATGACGTATGTTCCCATAGTAACGCCAATAGGGACTTT
CCATTGACGTCAATGGGTGGAGTATTTACGGTAAACTGCCCACTTGGCAGTACATCAAGTGTATCATATG
CCAAGTACGCCCCCTATTGACGTCAATGACGGTAAATGGCCCGCCTGGCATTATGCCCAGTACATGACCT
TATGGGACTTTCCTACTTGGCAGTACATCTACGTATTAGTCATCGCTATTACCATGGTGATGCGGTTTTG
GCAGTACATCAATGGGCGTGGATAGCGGTTTGACTCACGGGGATTTCCAAGTCTCCACCCCATTGACGTC
AATGGGAGTTTGTTTTGGCACCAAAATCAACGGGACTTTCCAAAATGTCGTAACAACTCCGCCCCATTGA
CGCAAATGGGCGGTAGGCGTGTACGGTGGGAGGTCTATATAAGCAGCGCGTTTTGCCTGTACTGGGTCTC
TCTGGTTAGACCAGATCTGAGCCTGGGAGCTCTCTGGCTAACTAGGGAACCCACTGCTTAAGCCTCAATA
AAGCTTGCCTTGAGTGCTTCAAGTAGTGTGTGCCCGTCTGTTGTGTGACTCTGGTAACTAGAGATCCCTC
AGACCCTTTTAGTCAGTGTGGAAAATCTCTAGCAGTGGCGCCCGAACAGGGACTTGAAAGCGAAAGGGAA
ACCAGAGGAGCTCTCTCGACGCAGGACTCGGCTTGCTGAAGCGCGCACGGCAAGAGGCGAGGGGCGGCGA
CTGGTGAGTACGCCAAAAATTTTGACTAGCGGAGGCTAGAAGGAGAGAGATGGGTGCGAGAGCGTCAGTA
TTAAGCGGGGGAGAATTAGATCGCGATGGGAAAAAATTCGGTTAAGGCCAGGGGGAAAGAAAAAATATAA
ATTAAAACATATAGTATGGGCAAGCAGGGAGCTAGAACGATTCGCAGTTAATCCTGGCCTGTTAGAAACA
TCAGAAGGCTGTAGACAAATACTGGGACAGCTACAACCATCCCTTCAGACAGGATCAGAAGAACTTAGAT
CATTATATAATACAGTAGCAACCCTCTATTGTGTGCATCAAAGGATAGAGATAAAAGACACCAAGGAAGC
TTTAGACAAGATAGAGGAAGAGCAAAACAAAAGTAAGACCACCGCACAGCAAGCGGCCGCTGATCTTCAG
ACCTGGAGGAGGAGATATGAGGGACAATTGGAGAAGTGAATTATATAAATATAAAGTAGTAAAAATTGAA
CCATTAGGAGTAGCACCCACCAAGGCAAAGAGAAGAGTGGTGCAGAGAGAAAAAAGAGCAGTGGGAATAG
GAGCTTTGTTCCTTGGGTTCTTGGGAGCAGCAGGAAGCACTATGGGCGCAGCGTCAATGACGCTGACGGT
ACAGGCCAGACAATTATTGTCTGGTATAGTGCAGCAGCAGAACAATTTGCTGAGGGCTATTGAGGCGCAA
CAGCATCTGTTGCAACTCACAGTCTGGGGCATCAAGCAGCTCCAGGCAAGAATCCTGGCTGTGGAAAGAT
ACCTAAAGGATCAACAGCTCCTGGGGATTTGGGGTTGCTCTGGAAAACTCATTTGCACCACTGCTGTGCC
TTGGAATGCTAGTTGGAGTAATAAATCTCTGGAACAGATTTGGAATCACACGACCTGGATGGAGTGGGAC
AGAGAAATTAACAATTACACAAGCTTAATACACTCCTTAATTGAAGAATCGCAAAACCAGCAAGAAAAGA
ATGAACAAGAATTATTGGAATTAGATAAATGGGCAAGTTTGTGGAATTGGTTTAACATAACAAATTGGCT
GTGGTATATAAAATTATTCATAATGATAGTAGGAGGCTTGGTAGGTTTAAGAATAGTTTTTGCTGTACTT
TCTATAGTGAATAGAGTTAGGCAGGGATATTCACCATTATCGTTTCAGACCCACCTCCCAACCCCGAGGG
GACCCGACAGGCCCGAAGGAATAGAAGAAGAAGGTGGAGAGAGAGACAGAGACAGATCCATTCGATTAGT
GAACGGATCGGCACTGCGTGCGCCAATTCTGCAGACAAATGGCAGTATTCATCCACAATTTTAAAAGAAA
AGGGGGGATTGGGGGGTACAGTGCAGGGGAAAGAATAGTAGACATAATAGCAACAGACATACAAACTAAA
GAATTACAAAAACAAATTACAAAAATTCAAAATTTTCGGGTTTATTACAGGGACAGCAGAGATCCAGTTT
GGTTAATTAATCGATAAGCTTTGCAAAGATGGATAAAGTTTTAAACAGAGAGGAATCTTTGCAGCTAATG
GACCTTCTAGGTCTTGAAAGGAGTGGGAATTGGCTCCGGTGCCCGTCAGTGGGCAGAGCGCACATCGCCC
ACAGTCCCCGAGAAGTTGGGGGGAGGGGTCGGCAATTGAACCGGTGCCTAGAGAAGGTGGCGCGGGGTAA
ACTGGGAAAGTGATGTCGTGTACTGGCTCCGCCTTTTTCCCGAGGGTGGGGGAGAACCGTATATAAGTGC
AGTAGTCGCCGTGAACGTTCTTTTTCGCAACGGGTTTGCCGCCAGAACACAGGTAAGTGCCGTGTGTGGT
TCCCGCGGGCCTGGCCTCTTTACGGGTTATGGCCCTTGCGTGCCTTGAATTACTTCCACCTGGCTGCAGT
ACGTGATTCTTGATCCCGAGCTTCGGGTTGGAAGTGGGTGGGAGAGTTCGAGGCCTTGCGCTTAAGGAGC
CCCTTCGCCTCGTGCTTGAGTTGAGGCCTGGCCTGGGCGCTGGGGCCGCCGCGTGCGAATCTGGTGGCAC
CTTCGCGCCTGTCTCGCTGCTTTCGATAAGTCTCTAGCCATTTAAAATTTTTGATGACCTGCTGCGACGC
TTTTTTTCTGGCAAGATAGTCTTGTAAATGCGGGCCAAGATCTGCACACTGGTATTTCGGTTTTTGGGGC
CGCGGGCGGCGACGGGGCCCGTGCGTCCCAGCGCACATGTTCGGCGAGGCGGGGCCTGCGAGCGCGGCCA
CCGAGAATCGGACGGGGGTAGTCTCAAGCTGGCCGGCCTGCTCTGGTGCCTGGCCTCGCGCCGCCGTGTA
TCGCCCCGCCCTGGGCGGCAAGGCTGGCCCGGTCGGCACCAGTTGCGTGAGCGGAAAGATGGCCGCTTCC
CGGCCCTGCTGCAGGGAGCTCAAAATGGAGGACGCGGCGCTCGGGAGAGCGGGCGGGTGAGTCACCCACA
CAAAGGAAAAGGGCCTTTCCGTCCTCAGCCGTCGCTTCATGTGACTCCACGGAGTACCGGGCGCCGTCCA
GGCACCTCGATTAGTTCTCGAGCTTTTGGAGTACGTCGTCTTTAGGTTGGGGGGAGGGGTTTTATGCGAT
GGAGTTTCCCCACACTGAGTGGGTGGAGACTGAAGTTAGGCCAGCTTGGCACTTGATGTAATTCTCCTTG
GAATTTGCCCTTTTTGAGTTTGGATCTTGGTTCATTCTCAAGCCTCAGACAGTGGTTCAAAGTTTTTTTC
TTCCATTTCAGGTGTCGTGAGGAATTAGCTTGGTACTAATACGACTCACTATAGGGAGACCCAAGCTGGC
TAGGTAAGCTTGATATCGAATTCCTGCAGCCCGGGGGATCCCGCCACC
[897 nt withheld, positions 3969-4865]
GGATCCGGCGCAACAAACTTCTCTCTGCTGAAACAAGCCGGAGATGTCGAAGAGAATCCTGGACCGATGA
AAAAGCCTGAACTCACCGCGACGTCTGTCGAGAAGTTTCTGATCGAAAAGTTCGACAGCGTCTCCGACCT
GATGCAGCTCTCGGAGGGCGAAGAATCTCGTGCTTTCAGCTTCGATGTAGGAGGGCGTGGATATGTCCTG
CGGGTAAATAGCTGCGCCGATGGTTTCTACAAAGATCGTTATGTTTATCGGCACTTTGCATCGGCCGCGC
TCCCGATTCCGGAAGTGCTTGACATTGGGGAATTCAGCGAGAGCCTGACCTATTGCATCTCCCGCCGTGC
ACAGGGTGTCACGTTGCAAGACCTGCCTGAAACCGAACTGCCCGCTGTTCTGCAGCCGGTCGCGGAGGCC
ATGGATGCGATCGCTGCGGCCGATCTTAGCCAGACGAGCGGGTTCGGCCCATTCGGACCGCAAGGAATCG
GTCAATACACTACATGGCGTGATTTCATATGCGCGATTGCTGATCCCCATGTGTATCACTGGCAAACTGT
GATGGACGACACCGTCAGTGCGTCCGTCGCGCAGGCTCTCGATGAGCTGATGCTTTGGGCCGAGGACTGC
CCCGAAGTCCGGCACCTCGTGCACGCGGATTTCGGCTCCAACAATGTCCTGACGGACAATGGCCGCATAA
CAGCGGTCATTGACTGGAGCGAGGCGATGTTCGGGGATTCCCAATACGAGGTCGCCAACATCTTCTTCTG
GAGGCCGTGGTTGGCTTGTATGGAGCAGCAGACGCGCTACTTCGAGCGGAGGCATCCGGAGCTTGCAGGA
TCGCCGCGGCTCCGGGCGTATATGCTCCGCATTGGTCTTGACCAACTCTATCAGAGCTTGGTTGACGGCA
ATTTCGATGATGCAGCTTGGGCGCAGGGTCGATGCGACGCAATCGTCCGATCCGGAGCCGGGACTGTCGG
GCGTACACAAATCGCCCGCAGAAGCGCGGCCGTCTGGACCGATGGCTGTGTAGAAGTACTCGCCGATAGT
GGAAACCGACGCCCCAGCACTCGTCCGAGGGCAAAGGAATAAGTTAGAACTATTTCCTGGCTGTTACGCG
GTTTTTCTCGAACTGACACACTACTGACGGGCTTGTTAAACAGTGAACCGCCCGCCCCACGACCCGCAGC
GCCCGACCGAAAGGAGCGCACGACCCCATGCATCGAACAAAAGAAAAGGGGGGACTGGAAGGGCTAATTC
ACTCCCAACGAAGACAAGATATCATAACTTCGTATAGCATACATTATACGAAGTTATCGGCTAGCTGGTC
CGGACTGTACTGGGTCTCTCTGGTTAGACCAGATCTGAGCCTGGGAGCTCTCTGGCTAACTAGGGAACCC
ACTGCTTAAGCCTCAATAAAGCTTGCCTTGAGTGCTTCAAGTAGTGTGTGCCCGTCTGTTGTGTGACTCT
GGTAACTAGAGATCCCTCAGACCCTTTTAGTCAGTGTGGAAAATCTCTAGCAGGGCCCGTTTAAACCCGC
TGATCAGCCTCGACTGTGCCTTCTAGTTGCCAGCCATCTGTTGTTTGCCCCTCCCCCGTGCCTTCCTTGA
CCCTGGAAGGTGCCACTCCCACTGTCCTTTCCTAATAAAATGAGGAAATTGCATCGCATTGTCTGAGTAG
GTGTCATTCTATTCTGGGGGGTGGGGTGGGGCAGGACAGCAAGGGGGAGGATTGGGAAGACAATAGCAGG
CATGCTGGGGATGCGGTGGGCTCTATGGCTTCTGAGGCGGAAAGAACCAGCTGGGGCTCTAGGGGGTATC
CCC
[124 nt withheld, positions 6689-6812]
C
[91 nt withheld, positions 6814-6904]
A
[49 nt withheld, positions 6906-6954]
CCTTTGACGTTGGAGTCCACGTTCTTT
[37 nt withheld, positions 6982-7018]
ACCCTATCTCGGTCTATTCTTTTGATTTATAAGGGATTTTGCCGATTTCGGCCTATTGGTTAAAAAATGA
GCTGATTTAACAAAAATTTAACGCGAATTAATTCTGTGGAATGTGTGTCAGTTAGGGTGTGGAAAGTCCC
CAGGCTCCCCAGCAGGCAGAAGTATGCAAAGCATGCATCTCAATTAGTCAGCAACCAGGTGTGGAAAGTC
CCCAGGCTCCCCAGCAGGCAGAAGTATGCAAAGCATGCATCTCAATTAGTCAGCAACCATAGTCCCGCCC
CTAACTCCGCCCATCCCGCCCCTAACTCCGCCCAGTTCCGCCCATTCTCCGCCCCATGGCTGACTAATTT
TTTTTATTTATGCAGAGGCCGAGGCCGCCTCTGCCTCTGAGCTATTCCAGAAGTAGTGAGGAGGCTTTTT
TGGAGGCCTAGGCTTTTGCAAAAAGCTCCCGGGAGCTTGTATATCCATTTTCGGATCTGATCAGCACGTG
TTGACAATTAATCATCGGCATAGTATATCGGCATAGTATAATACGACAAGGTGAGGAACTAAACCATGGC
CAAGTTGACCAGTGCCGTTCCGGTGCTCACCGCGCGCGACGTCGCCGGAGCGGTCGAGTTCTGGACCGAC
CGGCTCGGGTTCTCCCGGGACTTCGTGGAGGACGACTTCGCCGGTGTGGTCCGGGACGACGTGACCCTGT
TCATCAGCGCGGTCCAGGACCAGGTGGTGCCGGACAACACCCTGGCCTGGGTGTGGGTGCGCGGCCTGGA
CGAGCTGTACGCCGAGTGGTCGGAGGTCGTGTCCACGAACTTCCGGGACGCCTCCGGGCCGGCCATGACC
GAGATCGGCGAGCAGCCGTGGGGGCGGGAGTTCGCCCTGCGCGACCCGGCCGGCAACTGCGTGCACTTCG
TGGCCGAGGAGCAGGACTGACACGTGCTACGAGATTTCGATTCCACCGCCGCCTTCTATGAAAGGTTGGG
CTTCGGAATCGTTTTCCGGGACGCCGGCTGGATGATCCTCCAGCGCGGGGATCTCATGCTGGAGTTCTTC
GCCCACCCCAACTTGTTTATTGCAGCTTATAATGGTTACAAATAAAGCAATAGCATCACAAATTTCACAA
ATAAAGCATTTTTTTCACTGCATTCTAGTTGTGGTTTGTCCAAACTCATCAATGTATCTTATCATGTCTG
TATACCGTCGACCTCTAGCTAGAGCTTGGCGTAATCATGGTCATAGCTGTTTCCTGTGTGAAATTGTTAT
CCGCTCACAATTCCACACAACATACGAGCCGGAAGCATAAAGTGTAAAGCCTGGGGTGCCTAATGAGTGA
GCTAACTCACATTAATTGCGTTGCGCTCACTGCCCGCTTTCCAGTCGGGAAACCTGTCGTGCCAGCTGCA
TTAATGAATCGGCCAACGCGCGGGGAGAGGCGGTTTGCGTATTGGGCGCTCTTCCGCTTCCTCGCTCACT
GACTCGCTGCGCTCGGTCGTTCGGCTGCGGCGAGCGGTATCAGCTCACTCAAAGGCGGTAATACGGTTAT
CCACAGAATCAGGGGATAACGCAGGAAAGAACATGTGAGCAAAAGGCCAGCAAAAGGCCAGGAACCGTAA
AAAGGCCGCGTTGCTGGCGTTTTTCCATAGGCTCCGCCCCCCTGACGAGCATCACAAAAATCGACGCTCA
AGTCAGAGGTGGCGAAACCCGACAGGACTATAAAGATACCAGGCGTTTCCCCCTGGAAGCTCCCTCGTGC
GCTCTCCTGTTCCGACCCTGCCGCTTACCGGATACCTGTCCGCCTTTCTCCCTTCGGGAAGCGTGGCGCT
TTCTCATAGCTCACGCTGTAGGTATCTCAGTTCGGTGTAGGTCGTTCGCTCCAAGCTGGGCTGTGTGCAC
GAACCCCCCGTTCAGCCCGACCGCTGCGCCTTATCCGGTAACTATCGTCTTGAGTCCAACCCGGTAAGAC
ACGACTTATCGCCACTGGCAGCAGCCACTGGTAACAGGATTAGCAGAGCGAGGTATGTAGGCGGTGCTAC
AGAGTTCTTGAAGTGGTGGCCTAACTACGGCTACACTAGAAGAACAGTATTTGGTATCTGCGCTCTGCTG
AAGCCAGTTACCTTCGGAAAAAGAGTTGGTAGCTCTTGATCCGGCAAACAAACCACCGCTGGTAGCGGTG
GTTTTTTTGTTTGCAAGCAGCAGATTACGCGCAGAAAAAAAGGATCTCAAGAAGATCCTTTGATCTTTTC
TACGGGGTCTGACGCTCAGTGGAACGAAAACTCACGTTAAGGGATTTTGGTCATGAGATTATCAAAAAGG
ATCTTCACCTAGATCCTTTTAAATTAAAAATGAAGTTTTAAATCAATCTAAAGTATATATGAGTAAACTT
GGTCTGACAGTTACCAATGCTTAATCAGTGAGGCACCTATCTCAGCGATCTGTCTATTTCGTTCATCCAT
AGTTGCCTGACTCCCCGTCGTGTAGATAACTACGATACGGGAGGGCTTACCATCTGGCCCCAGTGCTGCA
ATGATACCGCGAGACCCACGCTCACCGGCTCCAGATTTATCAGCAATAAACCAGCCAGCCGGAAGGGCCG
AGCGCAGAAGTGGTCCTGCAACTTTATCCGCCTCCATCCAGTCTATTAATTGTTGCCGGGAAGCTAGAGT
AAGTAGTTCGCCAGTTAATAGTTTGCGCAACGTTGTTGCCATTGCTACAGGCATCGTGGTGTCACGCTCG
TCGTTTGGTATGGCTTCATTCAGCTCCGGTTCCCAACGATCAAGGCGAGTTACATGATCCCCCATGTTGT
GCAAAAAAGCGGTTAGCTCCTTCGGTCCTCCGATCGTTGTCAGAAGTAAGTTGGCCGCAGTGTTATCACT
CATGGTTATGGCAGCACTGCATAATTCTCTTACTGTCATGCCATCCGTAAGATGCTTTTCTGTGACTGGT
GAGTACTCAACCAAGTCATTCTGAGAATAGTGTATGCGGCGACCGAGTTGCTCTTGCCCGGCGTCAATAC
GGGATAATACCGCGCCACATAGCAGAACTTTAAAAGTGCTCATCATTGGAAAACGTTCTTCGGGGCGAAA
ACTCTCAAGGATCTTACCGCTGTTGAGATCCAGTTCGATGTAACCCACTCGTGCACCCAACTGATCTTCA
GCATCTTTTACTTTCACCAGCGTTTCTGGGTGAGCAAAAACAGGAAGGCAAAATGCCGCAAAAAAGGGAA
TAAGGGCGACACGGAAATGTTGAATACTCATACTCTTCCTTTTTCAATATTATTGAAGCATTTATCAGGG
TTATTGTCTCATGAGCGGATACATATTTGAATGTATTTAGAAAAATAAACAAATAGGGGTTCCGCGCACA
TTTCCCCGAAAAGTGCCACCTGACG
