>Addgene plasmid #120433 | EF1a_CRX_P2A_Hygro_Barcode | depositor partial sequence | sequence record 228667 | CRX gene
[897 nt withheld, positions 1-897]
