>Addgene plasmid #120433 | EF1a_CRX_P2A_Hygro_Barcode | depositor partial sequence | sequence record 228668 | CRX barcode
GTTTTTCTCGAACTGACACA
